Addgene plasmid #127729: pDSM-bc-Peft2-CAD-Tklura3
Purpose: Yeast pathway position 3. CAD transcription unit with the EFT2 promoter and K. lactis URA3 terminator.
Depositing lab: Christopher Voigt. Depositing organization: Massachusetts Institute of Technology. Publication: Iterative algorithm-guided design of massive strain libraries, applied to itaconic acid production in yeast. Young EM, Zhao Z, Gielesen BEM, Wu L, Benjamin Gordon D, Roubos JA, Voigt CA. Metab Eng. 2018 Jul;48:33-43. doi: 10.1016/j.ymben.2018.05.002. Epub 2018 May 9. PubMed 29753070.
Backbone
  Vector backbone: pDSM-bc
  Vector type: Yeast Expression, Synthetic Biology
Growth in bacteria
  Bacterial resistance: Kanamycin, 50 μg/mL
  Growth temperature: 37°C
  Growth strain: DH5alpha
  Copy number: High Copy
Gene/Insert
  Gene/Insert name: cis-aconitate decarboxylase (alt name: CAD)
  Species: Synthetic; Aspergillus terreus
  Insert size (bp): 1495
  GenBank ID: MH366503.1
  Promoter: Peft2
  Cloning method: Restriction Enzyme; 5′ cloning site BsaI (destroyed during cloning); 3′ cloning site BsaI (destroyed during cloning)
  Sequencing primers: 5′ CGGATCGATGTACACAACCG; 3′ CAACAGGAGGCGGATGGATATAC
Terms and licenses: Academic/Nonprofit Terms; Industry Terms: Not Available to Industry
Depositor comments: CAD transcription unit with pathway position 3 homology arms, compatible with 5' position 2 and 3' position 3 homology arm. Sequencing primers are also the primers for amplifying DNA for integration into the S. cerevisiae genome.
How to cite: pDSM-bc-Peft2-CAD-Tklura3 was a gift from Christopher Voigt (Addgene plasmid # 127729 ; http://n2t.net/addgene:127729 ; RRID:Addgene_127729)
