[The description below was written by a language model from this plasmid's Addgene catalogue record and pLannotate feature annotations shown in this document.]
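Description:
pDSM-bc-Peft2-CAD-Tklura3 is a roughly 5 kb E. coli-propagated part plasmid from a modular yeast pathway-assembly system, built on the pDSM-bc backbone. It is maintained in bacteria through a high-copy ColE1/pUC-type origin and selected with kanamycin via an aph(3')-Ia (KanR) gene driven by a fragment of the bla promoter. No yeast origin of replication or yeast auxotrophic marker is annotated. This fits its role as a storage and template vector for a cassette that is integrated into the Saccharomyces cerevisiae genome, rather than as an episomal expression plasmid. Fragments of rrnB T1/T2 terminators, 5S rRNA and lacZα in the backbone appear to be insulating or residual cloning-vector sequences.

The payload is a single transcription unit encoding cis-aconitate decarboxylase (CAD, cad1), a synthetic version of the Aspergillus terreus enzyme that converts cis-aconitate to itaconic acid. According to the catalogue entry, it is expressed from the yeast EFT2 promoter and terminated by the Kluyveromyces lactis URA3 terminator. These two elements are not called out in the feature table, but they correspond to the unannotated regions flanking the CDS. The unit was assembled through BsaI sites that were destroyed during cloning, as in Golden Gate-style assembly. It is bordered by homology arms that define "pathway position 3", so it joins the position 2 unit on its 5′ side and the next element on its 3′ side. Two minimal FRT sites in opposite orientation are annotated on either side of the cassette, though the record does not state their purpose. The cassette is meant to be PCR-amplified with flanking primers and combined with neighbouring pathway units by homologous recombination in yeast, for building combinatorial strain libraries that produce itaconic acid.
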