Features (pLannotate 1.2.2; 11 found; start..end, strand, type, name):
      6..46      +  terminator     rrnB T1 terminator (fragment): transcription terminator T1 from the E. coli rrnB gene
     90..123     +  protein_bind   FRT (minimal): supports FLP-mediated excision but not integration (Turan and Bode, 2011) FLP recombinase from the Saccharomyces cerevisiae 2μ plasmid
    740..2206    +  CDS            cad1: CAD_ASPTE - Experimental evidence at protein level: Swiss-Prot protein existence level 1. Involved in the production of itaconic acid, a soluble unsaturated dicarboxylic acid mainly produced from sugars. From Aspergillus terreus.
   2401..2434    -  protein_bind   FRT (minimal): supports FLP-mediated excision but not integration (Turan and Bode, 2011) FLP recombinase from the Saccharomyces cerevisiae 2μ plasmid
   2904..2923    +  CDS            lacZα (fragment): LacZα fragment of β-galactosidase; lacZ fragment
   2948..2965    -  terminator     rrnB T2 terminator (fragment): transcription terminator T2 from the E. coli rrnB gene
   3190..3778    -  rep_origin     ori: high-copy-number ColE1/pMB1/pBR322/pUC origin of replication
   3900..4709    -  CDS            KanR: aminoglycoside phosphotransferase; aph(3')-Ia; confers resistance to kanamycin in bacteria or G418 (Geneticin®) in eukaryotes
   4712..4808    -  promoter       AmpR promoter (fragment): bla
   4838..4862    -  CDS            KanR (fragment): aminoglycoside phosphotransferase; aph(3')-Ia; confers resistance to kanamycin in bacteria or G418 (Geneticin®) in eukaryotes
   4891..2       +  ncRNA          5S rRNA (across the origin): Accession: RF00001 - 5S ribosomal RNA
>Addgene plasmid #127729 | pDSM-bc-Peft2-CAD-Tklura3 | addgene full sequence | sequence record 254056 | Addgene NGS Result
GGCATCAAATAAAACGAAAGGCTCAGTCGAAAGACTGGGCCTTTCGCCCGGGCTAATTAGGGGGTGTCGC
CCTTATTCGACTCTATAGTGAAGTTCCTATTCTCTAGAAAGTATAGGAACTTCTGAAGTGGGGCGGATCG
ATGTACACAACCGACTGCACCCAAACGAACACAAATCTTAGCAGTGCTTCCTTTTTTTTCTTTTTTTTTT
ACCAGAAGAATTACGTACAAAAGTACCTACTATTTCAAAGCAAGAAATGAGATGCCTATTGTGGTTATAT
ACAGAATAGATGATAAATGGGTTTTCCGTGCAAAACGATATGGAGAATTCAAAATGGGTGCGAAATACCT
GGAACGTAAGCGTTCTGAGAAATACACAGACGCATTAACCTGACAAAAACACAACTAGTTTGGGAAAGGG
ATTTGGTCTTTCCTCTCGGGCTTCTCGTGTGGTTCCTTTCTTTCTCAGATCTCCCTGCACACTGGGCTGT
TGTCCTCCAGGTTATGGTTTGTTCTCTTCAGGTATTACAATGCAGTAGGCTTTTGGAGTGAGCAAAACGA
AGAGAGAAAAAAATTTTTTCTTAAAAGTTTTTTTTCATTTTGTGAGCTTATTCTTCTTTTCTATATATTC
TTGATATCTTAGATTATACATATTATTCTCTTACATTTCACGATTGCCCTTTTGGTGTTTAGCATTCAGT
CTCAAAGACCACAAACACAAACTATAACATAATTGCAAAATGACCAAGCAATCTGCTGACTCCAATGCCA
AGTCTGGTGTCACTTCCGAAATCTGTCACTGGGCTTCCAACTTGGCTACTGACGACATTCCATCTGATGT
CTTGGAAAGAGCCAAGTACTTGATTTTGGACGGTATTGCCTGTGCTTGGGTTGGTGCTCGTGTTCCATGG
TCTGAAAAGTACGTTCAAGCTACCATGTCCTTCGAACCTCCAGGTGCTTGTCGTGTCATCGGTTACGGTC
AAAAATTGGGTCCAGTTGCTGCTGCCATGACCAACTCTGCCTTTATTCAAGCCACTGAATTGGATGACTA
CCACTCTGAAGCTCCATTGCACTCTGCTTCCATTGTTCTACCAGCTGTTTTCGCTGCTTCTGAAGTCTTG
GCTGAACAAGGTAAGACCATCTCTGGTATCGATGTTATCTTAGCTGCCATTGTCGGTTTCGAATCTGGTC
CAAGAATCGGTAAGGCCATCTACGGTTCTGACTTGTTGAACAACGGTTGGCATTGTGGTGCCGTTTACGG
TGCTCCAGCTGGTGCTTTGGCTACCGGTAAGTTGTTGGGTTTGACTCCAGACTCCATGGAAGATGCTTTG
GGTATCGCTTGTACCCAAGCTTGTGGTTTGATGTCTGCTCAATACGGTGGTATGGTTAAGAGAGTTCAAC
ATGGTTTCGCTGCCAGAAACGGTCTATTAGGTGGTTTGTTGGCTCACGGTGGTTACGAAGCTATGAAGGG
TGTCTTGGAAAGATCTTACGGTGGTTTCTTGAAGATGTTCACCAAGGGTAACGGTAGAGAACCTCCATAC
AAGGAAGAAGAAGTTGTTGCCGGTTTAGGTTCTTTCTGGCACACTTTCACCATCAGAATCAAATTGTACG
CTTGTTGTGGTTTAGTCCACGGTCCAGTTGAAGCCATTGAAAACTTACAAGGTCGTTACCCAGAATTGTT
GAACAGAGCTAACTTGTCCAACATCAGACACGTTCACGTTCAATTATCCACTGCTTCCAACTCTCACTGT
GGTTGGATTCCAGAAGAAAGACCAATCTCCTCCATTGCTGGTCAAATGTCTGTTGCTTACATTTTGGCTG
TCCAATTGGTTGACCAACAATGTTTGTTGTCTCAATTCTCCGAATTCGATGACAACTTGGAAAGACCAGA
AGTCTGGGATTTGGCTAGAAAGGTCACCTCTTCTCAATCTGAAGAATTTGACCAAGATGGTAACTGTTTG
TCTGCTGGTAGAGTCAGAATTGAATTCAACGACGGTTCTTCCATCACTGAATCCGTTGAAAAGCCATTAG
GTGTCAAGGAACCAATGCCAAACGAAAGAATCTTGCACAAATACAGAACTTTGGCTGGTTCCGTCACTGA
CGAATCCAGAGTCAAGGAAATCGAAGATTTGGTTTTGGGTTTGGACAGATTGACCGATATCTCTCCATTA
TTGGAATTGTTGAACTGTCCAGTCAAATCTCCATTGGGTATCAAGTAAATATACAGGAAACTTAATAGAA
CAAATCACATATTTAATCTAATAGCCACCTGCATTGGCACGGTGCAACACTACTTCAACTTCATCTTACA
AAAAGATCACGTGATCTGTTGTATTGCCTCACGCTTTCCGGCATCTTCCAGACCACAGTATATCCATCCG
CCTCCTGTTGAAAATGAAGTGAAGTTCCTATACTTTCTAGAGAATAGGAACTTCTATAGTGAGTCGAATA
AGGGCGACACAAAATTTATTCTAAATGCATAATAAATACTGATAACATCTTATAGTTTGTATTATATTTT
GTATTATCGTTGACATGTATAATTTTGATATCAAAAACTGATTTTCCCTTTATTATTTTCGAGATTTATT
TTCTTAATTCTCTTTAACAAACTAGAAATATTGTATATACAAAAAATCATAAATAATAGATGAATAGTTT
AATTATAGGTGTTCATCAATCGAAAAAGCAACGTATCTTATTTAAAGTGCGTTGCTTTTTTCTCATTTAT
AAGGTTAAATAATTCTCATATATCAAGCAAAGTGACAGGCGCCCTTAAATATTCTGACAAATGCTCTTTC
CCTAAACTCCCCCCATAAAAAAACCCGCCGAAGCGGGTTTTTACGTTATTTGCGGATTAACGATTACTCG
TTATCAGAACCGCCCAGGGGGCCCGAGCTTAAGACTGGCCGTCGTTTTACAACACAGAAAGAGTTTGTAG
AAACGCAAAAAGGCCATCCGTCAGGGGCCTTCTGCTTAGTTTGATGCCTGGCAGTTCCCTACTCTCGCCT
TCCGCTTCCTCGCTCACTGACTCGCTGCGCTCGGTCGTTCGGCTGCGGCGAGCGGTATCAGCTCACTCAA
AGGCGGTAATACGGTTATCCACAGAATCAGGGGATAACGCAGGAAAGAACATGTGAGCAAAAGGCCAGCA
AAAGGCCAGGAACCGTAAAAAGGCCGCGTTGCTGGCGTTTTTCCATAGGCTCCGCCCCCCTGACGAGCAT
CACAAAAATCGACGCTCAAGTCAGAGGTGGCGAAACCCGACAGGACTATAAAGATACCAGGCGTTTCCCC
CTGGAAGCTCCCTCGTGCGCTCTCCTGTTCCGACCCTGCCGCTTACCGGATACCTGTCCGCCTTTCTCCC
TTCGGGAAGCGTGGCGCTTTCTCATAGCTCACGCTGTAGGTATCTCAGTTCGGTGTAGGTCGTTCGCTCC
AAGCTGGGCTGTGTGCACGAACCCCCCGTTCAGCCCGACCGCTGCGCCTTATCCGGTAACTATCGTCTTG
AGTCCAACCCGGTAAGACACGACTTATCGCCACTGGCAGCAGCCACTGGTAACAGGATTAGCAGAGCGAG
GTATGTAGGCGGTGCTACAGAGTTCTTGAAGTGGTGGGCTAACTACGGCTACACTAGAAGAACAGTATTT
GGTATCTGCGCTCTGCTGAAGCCAGTTACCTTCGGAAAAAGAGTTGGTAGCTCTTGATCCGGCAAACAAA
CCACCGCTGGTAGCGGTGGTTTTTTTGTTTGCAAGCAGCAGATTACGCGCAGAAAAAAAGGATCTCAAGA
AGATCCTTTGATCTTTTCTACGGGGTCTGACGCTCAGTGGAACGACGCGCGCGTAACTCACGTTAAGGGA
TTTTGGTCATGAGCTTGCGCCGTCCCGTCAAGTCAGCGTAATGCTCTGCTTAGAAAAACTCATCGAGCAT
CAAATGAAATTGCAATTTATTCATATCAGGATTATCAATACCATATTTTTGAAAAAGCCGTTTCTGTAAT
GAAGGAGAAAACTCACCGAGGCAGTTCCATAGGATGGCAAGATCCTGGTATCGGTCTGCGATTCCGACTC
GTCCAACATCAATACAACCTATTAATTTCCCCTCGTCAAAAATAAGGTTATCAAGTGAGAAATCACCATG
AGTGACGACTGAATCCGGTGAGAATGGCAAAAGTTTATGCATTTCTTTCCAGACTTGTTCAACAGGCCAG
CCATTACGCTCGTCATCAAAATCACTCGCATCAACCAAACCGTTATTCATTCGTGATTGCGCCTGAGCGA
GGCGAAATACGCGATCGCTGTTAAAAGGACAATTACAAACAGGAATCGAGTGCAACCGGCGCAGGAACAC
TGCCAGCGCATCAACAATATTTTCACCTGAATCAGGATATTCTTCTAATACCTGGAACGCTGTTTTTCCG
GGGATCGCAGTGGTGAGTAACCATGCATCATCAGGAGTACGGATAAAATGCTTGATGGTCGGAAGTGGCA
TAAATTCCGTCAGCCAGTTTAGTCTGACCATCTCATCTGTAACATCATTGGCAACGCTACCTTTGCCATG
TTTCAGAAACAACTCTGGCGCATCGGGCTTCCCATACAAGCGATAGATTGTCGCACCTGATTGCCCGACA
TTATCGCGAGCCCATTTATACCCATATAAATCAGCATCCATGTTGGAATTTAATCGCGGCCTCGACGTTT
CCCGTTGAATATGGCTCATATTCTTCCTTTTTCAATATTATTGAAGCATTTATCAGGGTTATTGTCTCAT
GAGCGGATACATATTTGAATGTATTTAGAAAAATAAACAAATAGGGGTCAGTGTTACAACCAATTAACCA
ATTCTGAACATTATCGCGAGCCCATTTATACCTGAATATGGCTCATAACACCCCTTGTTTGCCTGGCGGC
AGTAGCGCGGTGGTCCCACCTGACCCCATGCCGAACTCAGAAGTGAAACGCCGTAGCGCCGATGGTAGTG
TGGGGACTCCCCATGCGAGAGTAGGGAACTGCCA
